Addgene plasmid #35466: pRSII424
Purpose: (Empty Backbone)
Depositing lab: Steven Haase. Depositing organization: Duke University. Publication: New and Redesigned pRS Plasmid Shuttle Vectors for Genetic Manipulation of Saccharomycescerevisiae. Chee MK, Haase SB. G3 (Bethesda). 2012 May;2(5):515-26. Epub 2012 May 1. 10.1534/g3.111.001917 PubMed 22670222.
Backbone
  Vector backbone: pRS42x
  Backbone manufacturer: Stratagene
  Backbone size (bp): 5624
  Modifications to backbone: 2 micron replication origin is from YEplac195 and has had its XbaI site removed.
  Vector type: Yeast 2 micron vector
  Promoter: None
  Selectable markers: TRP1
Growth in bacteria
  Bacterial resistance: Ampicillin, 100 μg/mL
  Growth temperature: 37°C
  Growth strain: DH5alpha
  Copy number: High Copy
Gene/Insert
  Cloning method: Restriction Enzyme
  Sequencing primers: 5′ M13 Forward, T7; 3′ M13 Reverse
Resource information
  A portion of this plasmid was derived from a plasmid made by: Daniel J. Lew, Duke University Medical Center Chandra Tucker, Duke University (now at University of Colorado, Boulder)
Terms and licenses: Academic/Nonprofit Terms; Industry Terms: Not Available to Industry
Depositor comments: TRP1 has been modified to remove HindIII and XbaI sites without altering the amino acid sequence of the Trp1 protein.
How to cite: pRSII424 was a gift from Steven Haase (Addgene plasmid # 35466 ; http://n2t.net/addgene:35466 ; RRID:Addgene_35466)
