[The description below was written by a language model from this plasmid's Addgene catalogue record and pLannotate feature annotations shown in this document.]
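Description:
pRSII424 is an empty-backbone yeast–E. coli shuttle vector of 5,624 bp, a redesigned member of the pRS42x series of episomal 2 micron plasmids for genetic manipulation of Saccharomyces cerevisiae. In yeast it replicates through a 2μ origin, which typically supports multicopy maintenance, and is selected by complementation of tryptophan auxotrophy with a TRP1 cassette under its native promoter. According to the record, the 2μ origin was taken from YEplac195 and had its XbaI site removed, and TRP1 was silently altered to eliminate HindIII and XbaI sites without changing the Trp1 protein sequence. These changes presumably keep those enzymes free for cloning in the polylinker. In E. coli the plasmid is kept at high copy by a ColE1/pUC-type origin and selected with ampicillin through the AmpR (β-lactamase) gene and its promoter. An f1 phage origin is also present, which allows production of single-stranded DNA with helper phage.

The cloning region is the pBluescript multiple cloning site, flanked by opposing T7 and T3 phage promoters and embedded in a lacZα fragment downstream of the lac promoter, lac operator and CAP binding site. This arrangement is normally used for blue/white screening of inserts in suitable bacterial hosts. No yeast promoter drives the cloning site, so inserts must carry their own regulatory sequences, and cloning is by restriction enzymes. The short bom, rop and lacI fragments in the annotation appear to be non-functional remnants of ancestral pBR322-type sequence. The vector carries no insert, and it is suited to high-copy expression or overexpression studies of genomic or engineered fragments in trp1 yeast strains.
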