Features (pLannotate 1.2.2; 18 found; start..end, strand, type, name):
    137..186     +  misc_feature   bom (fragment): basis of mobility region from pBR322
    325..472     +  promoter       TRP1 promoter: S. cerevisiae TRP1
    473..1144    +  CDS            TRP1: TRPF_YEAST - Experimental evidence at protein level: Swiss-Prot protein existence level 1. From Saccharomyces cerevisiae (strain ATCC 204508 / S288c) (Baker's yeast).
   1198..1249    +  misc_feature   bom (fragment): basis of mobility region from pBR322
   1277..1705    -  rep_origin     f1 ori (sequence partly withheld): f1 bacteriophage origin of replication; arrow indicates direction of (+) strand synthesis
   1709..1864    -  CDS            lacZα (fragment): LacZα fragment of β-galactosidase; lacZ fragment
   1872..1890    +  promoter       T7 promoter: promoter for bacteriophage T7 RNA polymerase
   1899..2006    -  misc_feature   MCS: pBluescript multiple cloning site
   2019..2037    -  promoter       T3 promoter: promoter for bacteriophage T3 RNA polymerase
   2082..2098    -  protein_bind   lac operator: The lac repressor binds to the lac operator to inhibit transcription in E. coli. This inhibition can be relieved by adding lactose or isopropyl-β-D-thiogalactopyranoside (IPTG). lac repressor encoded by lacI
   2106..2136    -  promoter       lac promoter: promoter for the E. coli lac operon
   2151..2172    -  protein_bind   CAP binding site: CAP binding activates transcription in the presence of cAMP. E. coli catabolite activator protein
   2185..2277    -  CDS            lacI (fragment): lac repressor; lacI; The lac repressor binds to the lac operator to inhibit transcription in E. coli. This inhibition can be relieved by adding lactose or isopropyl-β-D-thiogalactopyranoside (IPTG).
   2460..3048    -  rep_origin     ori: high-copy-number ColE1/pMB1/pBR322/pUC origin of replication
   3219..4079    -  CDS            AmpR: β-lactamase; bla; confers resistance to ampicillin, carbenicillin, and related antibiotics
   4080..4184    -  promoter       AmpR promoter: bla
   4211..5557    -  rep_origin     2μ ori: yeast 2μ plasmid origin of replication
   5624..35      +  CDS            rop (fragment) (across the origin): Rop protein, which maintains plasmids at low copy number; rop
>Addgene plasmid #35466 | pRSII424 | depositor full sequence | sequence record 50867 | pRSII424 sequence 5624 bps
TCGCGCGTTTCGGTGATGACGGTGAAAACCTCTGACACATGCAGCTCCCGGAGACGGTCACAGCTTGTCT
GTAAGCGGATGCCGGGAGCAGACAAGCCCGTCAGGGCGCGTCAGCGGGTGTTGGCGGGTGTCGGGGCTGG
CTTAACTATGCGGCATCAGAGCAGATTGTACTGAGAGTGCACCATAGATCAACGACATTACTATATATAT
AATATAGGAAGCATTTAATAGAACAGCATCGTAATATATGTGTACTTTGCAGTTATGACGCCAGATGGCA
GTAGTGGAAGATATTCTTTATTGAAAAATAGCTTGTCACCTTACGTACAATCTTGATCCGGAGCTTTTCT
TTTTTTGCCGATTAAGAATTAATTCGGTCGAAAAAAGAAAAGGAGAGGGCCAAGAGGGAGGGCATTGGTG
ACTATTGAGCACGTGAGTATACGTGATTAAGCACACAAAGGCAGCTTGGAGTATGTCTGTTATTAATTTC
ACAGGTAGTTCTGGTCCATTGGTGAAAGTTTGCGGCTTGCAGAGCACAGAGGCCGCAGAATGTGCACTAG
ATTCCGATGCTGACTTGCTGGGTATTATATGTGTGCCCAATAGAAAGAGAACAATTGACCCGGTTATTGC
AAGGAAAATTTCAAGTCTTGTAAAAGCATATAAAAATAGTTCAGGCACTCCGAAATACTTGGTTGGCGTG
TTTCGTAATCAACCTAAGGAGGATGTTTTGGCTCTGGTCAATGATTACGGCATTGATATCGTCCAACTGC
ATGGAGATGAGTCGTGGCAAGAATACCAAGAGTTCCTCGGTTTGCCAGTTATTAAAAGACTCGTATTTCC
AAAAGACTGCAACATACTACTCAGTGCAGCTTCACAGAAACCTCATTCGTTTATTCCCTTGTTTGATTCA
GAAGCAGGTGGGACAGGTGAACTTTTGGATTGGAACTCGATTTCTGACTGGGTTGGAAGGCAAGAGAGCC
CCGAGAGCTTACATTTTATGTTAGCTGGTGGACTGACGCCAGAAAATGTTGGTGATGCGCTTAGATTAAA
TGGCGTTATTGGTGTTGATGTAAGCGGAGGTGTGGAGACAAATGGTGTAAAAGACTCTAACAAAATAGCA
AATTTCGTCAAAAATGCTAAGAAATAGGTTATTACTGAGTAGTATTTATTTAAGTATTGTTTGTGCACTT
GCCGATCTATGCGGTGTGAAATACCGCACAGATGCGTAAGGAGAAAATACCGCATCAGGAAATTGTAAGC
GTTAATATTTTGTTAAAATTCGCGTTAAATTTTTGTTAAATCAGCTCATTTTTTAACCAATAGGCCGAAA
TCGGCAAAATCCCTTATAAATCAAAAGAATAGACCGAGATAGGGT
[37 nt withheld, positions 1376-1412]
AAAGAACGTGGACTCCAACGTCAAAGG
[49 nt withheld, positions 1440-1488]
T
[91 nt withheld, positions 1490-1580]
G
[124 nt withheld, positions 1582-1705]
CCATTCGCCATTCAGGCTGCGCAACTGTTGGGAAGGGCGATCGGTGCGGGCCTCTTCGCTATTACGCCAG
CTGGCGAAAGGGGGATGTGCTGCAAGGCGATTAAGTTGGGTAACGCCAGGGTTTTCCCAGTCACGACGTT
GTAAAACGACGGCCAGTGAGCGCGCGTAATACGACTCACTATAGGGCGAATTGGGTACCGGGCCCCCCCT
CGAGGTCGACGGTATCGATAAGCTTGATATCGAATTCCTGCAGCCCGGGGGATCCACTAGTTCTAGAGCG
GCCGCCACCGCGGTGGAGCTCCAGCTTTTGTTCCCTTTAGTGAGGGTTAATTGCGCGCTTGGCGTAATCA
TGGTCATAGCTGTTTCCTGTGTGAAATTGTTATCCGCTCACAATTCCACACAACATACGAGCCGGAAGCA
TAAAGTGTAAAGCCTGGGGTGCCTAATGAGTGAGCTAACTCACATTAATTGCGTTGCGCTCACTGCCCGC
TTTCCAGTCGGGAAACCTGTCGTGCCAGCTGCATTAATGAATCGGCCAACGCGCGGGGAGAGGCGGTTTG
CGTATTGGGCGCTCTTCCGCTTCCTCGCTCACTGACTCGCTGCGCTCGGTCGTTCGGCTGCGGCGAGCGG
TATCAGCTCACTCAAAGGCGGTAATACGGTTATCCACAGAATCAGGGGATAACGCAGGAAAGAACATGTG
AGCAAAAGGCCAGCAAAAGGCCAGGAACCGTAAAAAGGCCGCGTTGCTGGCGTTTTTCCATAGGCTCCGC
CCCCCTGACGAGCATCACAAAAATCGACGCTCAAGTCAGAGGTGGCGAAACCCGACAGGACTATAAAGAT
ACCAGGCGTTTCCCCCTGGAAGCTCCCTCGTGCGCTCTCCTGTTCCGACCCTGCCGCTTACCGGATACCT
GTCCGCCTTTCTCCCTTCGGGAAGCGTGGCGCTTTCTCATAGCTCACGCTGTAGGTATCTCAGTTCGGTG
TAGGTCGTTCGCTCCAAGCTGGGCTGTGTGCACGAACCCCCCGTTCAGCCCGACCGCTGCGCCTTATCCG
GTAACTATCGTCTTGAGTCCAACCCGGTAAGACACGACTTATCGCCACTGGCAGCAGCCACTGGTAACAG
GATTAGCAGAGCGAGGTATGTAGGCGGTGCTACAGAGTTCTTGAAGTGGTGGCCTAACTACGGCTACACT
AGAAGAACAGTATTTGGTATCTGCGCTCTGCTGAAGCCAGTTACCTTCGGAAAAAGAGTTGGTAGCTCTT
GATCCGGCAAACAAACCACCGCTGGTAGCGGTGGTTTTTTTGTTTGCAAGCAGCAGATTACGCGCAGAAA
AAAAGGATCTCAAGAAGATCCTTTGATCTTTTCTACGGGGTCTGACGCTCAGTGGAACGAAAACTCACGT
TAAGGGATTTTGGTCATGAGATTATCAAAAAGGATCTTCACCTAGATCCTTTTAAATTAAAAATGAAGTT
TTAAATCAATCTAAAGTATATATGAGTAAACTTGGTCTGACAGTTACCAATGCTTAATCAGTGAGGCACC
TATCTCAGCGATCTGTCTATTTCGTTCATCCATAGTTGCCTGACTCCCCGTCGTGTAGATAACTACGATA
CGGGAGGGCTTACCATCTGGCCCCAGTGCTGCAATGATACCGCGAGACCCACGCTCACCGGCTCCAGATT
TATCAGCAATAAACCAGCCAGCCGGAAGGGCCGAGCGCAGAAGTGGTCCTGCAACTTTATCCGCCTCCAT
CCAGTCTATTAATTGTTGCCGGGAAGCTAGAGTAAGTAGTTCGCCAGTTAATAGTTTGCGCAACGTTGTT
GCCATTGCTACAGGCATCGTGGTGTCACGCTCGTCGTTTGGTATGGCTTCATTCAGCTCCGGTTCCCAAC
GATCAAGGCGAGTTACATGATCCCCCATGTTGTGCAAAAAAGCGGTTAGCTCCTTCGGTCCTCCGATCGT
TGTCAGAAGTAAGTTGGCCGCAGTGTTATCACTCATGGTTATGGCAGCACTGCATAATTCTCTTACTGTC
ATGCCATCCGTAAGATGCTTTTCTGTGACTGGTGAGTACTCAACCAAGTCATTCTGAGAATAGTGTATGC
GGCGACCGAGTTGCTCTTGCCCGGCGTCAATACGGGATAATACCGCGCCACATAGCAGAACTTTAAAAGT
GCTCATCATTGGAAAACGTTCTTCGGGGCGAAAACTCTCAAGGATCTTACCGCTGTTGAGATCCAGTTCG
ATGTAACCCACTCGTGCACCCAACTGATCTTCAGCATCTTTTACTTTCACCAGCGTTTCTGGGTGAGCAA
AAACAGGAAGGCAAAATGCCGCAAAAAAGGGAATAAGGGCGACACGGAAATGTTGAATACTCATACTCTT
CCTTTTTCAATATTATTGAAGCATTTATCAGGGTTATTGTCTCATGAGCGGATACATATTTGAATGTATT
TAGAAAAATAAACAAATAGGGGTTCCGCGCACATTTCCCCGAAAAGTGCCACCTGAACGAAGCATCTGTG
CTTCATTTTGTAGAACAAAAATGCAACGCGAGAGCGCTAATTTTTCAAACAAAGAATCTGAGCTGCATTT
TTACAGAACAGAAATGCAACGCGAAAGCGCTATTTTACCAACGAAGAATCTGTGCTTCATTTTTGTAAAA
CAAAAATGCAACGCGAGAGCGCTAATTTTTCAAACAAAGAATCTGAGCTGCATTTTTACAGAACAGAAAT
GCAACGCGAGAGCGCTATTTTACCAACAAAGAATCTATACTTCTTTTTTGTTCTACAAAAATGCATCCCG
AGAGCGCTATTTTTCTAACAAAGCATCTTAGATTACTTTTTTTCTCCTTTGTGCGCTCTATAATGCAGTC
TCTTGATAACTTTTTGCACTGTAGGTCCGTTAAGGTTAGAAGAAGGCTACTTTGGTGTCTATTTTCTCTT
CCATAAAAAAAGCCTGACTCCACTTCCCGCGTTTACTGATTACTAGCGAAGCTGCGGGTGCATTTTTTCA
AGATAAAGGCATCCCCGATTATATTCTATACCGATGTGGATTGCGCATACTTTGTGAACAGAAAGTGATA
GCGTTGATGATTCTTCATTGGTCAGAAAATTATGAACGGTTTCTTCTATTTTGTCTCTATATACTACGTA
TAGGAAATGTTTACATTTTCGTATTGTTTTCGATTCACTCTATGAATAGTTCTTACTACAATTTTTTTGT
CTAAAGAGTAATACTAGAGATAAACATAAAAAATGTAGAGGTCGAGTTTAGATGCAAGTTCAAGGAGCGA
AAGGTGGATGGGTAGGTTATATAGGGATATAGCACAGAGATATATAGCAAAGAGATACTTTTGAGCAATG
TTTGTGGAAGCGGTATTCGCAATATTTTAGTAGCTCGTTACAGTCCGGTGCGTTTTTGGTTTTTTGAAAG
TGCGTCTTCAGAGCGCTTTTGGTTTTCAAAAGCGCTCTGAAGTTCCTATACTTTCTAGCTAGAGAATAGG
AACTTCGGAATAGGAACTTCAAAGCGTTTCCGAAAACGAGCGCTTCCGAAAATGCAACGCGAGCTGCGCA
CATACAGCTCACTGTTCACGTCGCACCTATATCTGCGTGTTGCCTGTATATATATATACATGAGAAGAAC
GGCATAGTGCGTGTTTATGCTTAAATGCGTACTTATATGCGTCTATTTATGTAGGATGAAAGGTAGTCTA
GTACCTCCTGTGATATTATCCCATTCCATGCGGGGTATCGTATGCTTCCTTCAGCACTACCCTTTAGCTG
TTCTATATGCTGCCACTCCTCAATTGGATTAGTCTCATCCTTCAATGCTATCATTTCCTTTGATATTGGA
TCATCTAAGAAACCATTATTATCATGACATTAACCTATAAAAATAGGCGTATCACGAGGCCCTTTCGTC
