>Addgene plasmid #35466 | pRSII424 | addgene partial sequence | sequence record 53744 | M13_pUC_fwd
ATTGGGTACCGGGCCCCCCCTCGAGGTCGACGGTATCGATAAGCTTGATATCGAATTCCTGCAGCCCGGG
GGATCCACTAGTTCTAGAGCGGCCGCCACCGCGGTGGAGCTCCAGCTTTTGTTCCCTTTAGTGAGGGTTA
ATTGCGCGCTTGGCGTAATCATGGTCATAGCTGTTTCCTGTGTGAAATTGTTATCCGCTCACAATTCCAC
ACAACATACGAGCCGGAAGCATAAAGTGTAAAGCCTGGGGTGCCTAATGAGTGAGCTAACTCACATTAAT
TGCGTTGCGCTCACTGCCCGCTTTCCAGTCGGGAAACCTGTCGTGCCAGCTGCATTAATGAATCGGCCAA
CGCGCGGGGAGAGGCGGTTTGCGTATTGGGCGCTCTTCCGCTTCCTCGCTCACTGACTCGCTGCGCTCGG
TCGTTCGGCTGCGGCGAGCGGTATCAGCTCACTCAAAGGCGGTAATACGGTTATCCACAGAATCAGGGGA
TAACGCAGGAAAGAACATGTGAGCAAAAGGCCAGCAAAAGGCCAGGAACCGTAAAAAGGCCGCGTTGCTG
GCGTTTTTCCATAGGCTCCGCCCCCCTGACGAGCATCACAAAAATCGACGCTCAAGTCAGAGGTGGCGAA
ACCCGACAGGACTATAAAGATACCAGGCGTTTCCCCCTGGAAGCTCCCTCGTGCGCTCTCCTGTTCCGAC
CCTGCCG
