>Addgene plasmid #35466 | pRSII424 | addgene partial sequence | sequence record 54037 | pRSII-F1 5'-CGGCATCAGAGCAGATTGTAC-3'
ACATTACTATATATATAATATAGGAAGCATTTAATAGAACAGCATCGTAATATATGTGTACTTTGCAGTT
ATGACGCCAGATGGCAGTAGTGGAAGATATTCTTTATTGAAAAATAGCTTGTCACCTTACGTACAATCTT
GATCCGGAGCTTTTCTTTTTTTGCCGATTAAGAATTAATTCGGTCGAAAAAAGAAAAGGAGAGGGCCAAG
AGGGAGGGCATTGGTGACTATTGAGCACGTGAGTATACGTGATTAAGCACACAAAGGCAGCTTGGAGTAT
GTCTGTTATTAATTTCACAGGTAGTTCTGGTCCATTGGTGAAAGTTTGCGGCTTGCAGAGCACAGAGGCC
GCAGAATGTGCACTAGATTCCGATGCTGACTTGCTGGGTATTATATGTGTGCCCAATAGAAAGAGAACAA
TTGACCCGGTTATTGCAAGGAAAATTTCAAGTCTTGTAAAAGCATATAAAAATAGTTCAGGCACTCCGAA
ATACTTGGTTGGCGTGTTTCGTAATCAACCTAAGGAGGATGTTTTGGCTCTGGTCAATGATTACGGCATT
GATATCGTCCAACTGCATGGAGATGAGTCGTGGCAAGAATACCAAGAGTTCCTCGGTTTGCCAGTTATTA
AAAGACTCGTATTTCCAAAAGACTGCAACATACTACTCAGTGCAGCTTCACAGAAACCTCATTCGTTTAT
TCCCTTGTTTGATTCAGA
