>Addgene plasmid #35466 | pRSII424 | addgene partial sequence | sequence record 54038 | pGEX3
AGGGCCTCGTGATACGCCTATTTTTATAGGTTAATGTCATGATAATAATGGTTTCTTAGTATGATCCAAT
ATCAAAGGAAATGATAGCATTGAAGGATGAGACTAATCCAATTGAGGAGTGGCAGCATATAGAACAGCTA
AAGGGTAGTGCTGAAGGAAGCATACGATACCCCGCATGGAATGGGATAATATCACAGGAGGTACTAGACT
ACCTTTCATCCTACATAAATAGACGCATATAAGTACGCATTTAAGCATAAACACGCACTATGCCGTTCTT
CTCATGTATATATATATACAGGCAACACGCAGATATAGGTGCGACGTGAACAGTGAGCTGTATGTGCGCA
GCTCGCGTTGCATTTTCGGAAGCGCTCGTTTTCGGAAACGCTTTGAAGTTCCTATTCCGAAGTTCCTATT
CTCTAGCTAGAAAGTATAGGAACTTCAGAGCGCTTTTGAAAACCAAAAGCGCTCTGAAGACGCACTTTCA
AAAAACCAAAAACGCACCGGACTGTAACGAGCTACTAAAATATTGCGAATACCGCTTCCACAAACATTGC
TCAAAAGTATCTCTTTGCTATATATCTCTGTGCTATATCCCTATATAACCTACCCATCCACCTTTCGCTC
CTTGAACTTGCATCTAAACTCGACCTCTACATTTTTTATGTTTATCTCTAGTATTACTCTTTAGACAAAA
AAATTGTAGTAAGAACTATTCATAGAGTGAATCGAAA
